Addgene plasmid #120774: GGE080
Purpose: Part of GoldenGate Yarrowia lipolytica toolkit for assembling an expression plasmid for Y. lipolytic yeast. Terminator of gene expression for position 3 (T3_Lip2)
Depositing lab: Tristan Rossignol. Depositing organization: INRAE Jouy-en-Josas. Publication: A modular Golden Gate toolkit for Yarrowia lipolytica synthetic biology. Larroude M, Park YK, Soudier P, Kubiak M, Nicaud JM, Rossignol T. Microb Biotechnol. 2019 May 31. doi: 10.1111/1751-7915.13427. PubMed 31148366.
Backbone
  Vector backbone: pCR4Blunt-TOPO
  Vector type: Cloning/assembly plasmid
Growth in bacteria
  Bacterial resistance: Kanamycin, 50 μg/mL
  Growth temperature: 37°C
  Growth strain: DH5alpha
  Copy number: High Copy
Gene/Insert
  Gene/Insert name: T3_Lip2
  Insert size (bp): 130
  Cloning method: TOPO Cloning
Terms and licenses: Academic/Nonprofit Terms; Industry Terms: Not Available to Industry
How to cite: GGE080 was a gift from Tristan Rossignol (Addgene plasmid # 120774 ; http://n2t.net/addgene:120774 ; RRID:Addgene_120774)
