[The description below was written by a language model from this plasmid's Addgene catalogue record and pLannotate feature annotations shown in this document.]
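Description:
GGE080 is a small E. coli cloning/assembly plasmid that serves as a donor part in a modular Golden Gate toolkit for building expression plasmids for the yeast Yarrowia lipolytica. It carries a single building block, T3_Lip2, a roughly 130 bp transcription terminator designated for "position 3" of the assembly scheme, meaning it is intended to close the third transcription unit in a multigene construct. The name suggests it derives from the Lip2 gene, although the record gives no further detail on its origin. The part was inserted by TOPO cloning into a pCR4Blunt-TOPO backbone. The Type IIS restriction sites and overhangs that would release it during assembly are not annotated in the feature table, and the terminator itself is not called as a feature. It presumably lies in the unannotated interval between the SP6 and T7 promoters.

The sequenced record (about 3.7 kb) otherwise shows typical TOPO-vector architecture. A lac promoter with CAP binding site and lac operator sits upstream of the cloning site, which is followed by a lacZα fragment and a ccdB fragment. In this vector family, that arrangement gives positive selection because an insert disrupts expression of the toxic fusion. The flanking phage promoters usually serve as sequencing or in vitro transcription handles. Propagation relies on a high-copy ColE1/pUC-type origin, and selection is with kanamycin through the Tn5-derived NeoR/KanR gene. A BleoR (Sh ble) coding sequence behind an AmpR promoter fragment is also annotated, which differs from what the catalogue backbone name alone would suggest. The plasmid has no yeast replication or selection elements of its own and functions purely as a part repository.
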