Features (pLannotate 1.2.2; 14 found; start..end, strand, type, name):
      2..94      +  CDS            lacI (fragment): lac repressor; lacI; The lac repressor binds to the lac operator to inhibit transcription in E. coli. This inhibition can be relieved by adding lactose or isopropyl-β-D-thiogalactopyranoside (IPTG).
    107..128     +  protein_bind   CAP binding site: CAP binding activates transcription in the presence of cAMP. E. coli catabolite activator protein
    143..173     +  promoter       lac promoter: promoter for the E. coli lac operon
    181..197     +  protein_bind   lac operator: The lac repressor binds to the lac operator to inhibit transcription in E. coli. This inhibition can be relieved by adding lactose or isopropyl-β-D-thiogalactopyranoside (IPTG). lac repressor encoded by lacI
    239..257     +  promoter       SP6 promoter: promoter for bacteriophage SP6 RNA polymerase
    546..564     -  promoter       T7 promoter: promoter for bacteriophage T7 RNA polymerase
    567..714     +  CDS            lacZα (fragment): LacZα fragment of β-galactosidase; lacZ fragment
    724..1027    +  CDS            ccdB (fragment): CcdB, a bacterial toxin that poisons DNA gyrase; ccdB; Plasmids containing the ccdB gene cannot be propagated in standard E. coli strains.
   1075..1344    +  CDS            tnpA (fragment): TN5P_ECOLX - Also known as tnp. Experimental evidence at protein level: Swiss-Prot protein existence level 1. Mediates transposition of transposon Tn5 by a 'cut and paste' mechanism. First, the monomeric transposase binds the 19 bp inverted DNA repeats flanking the transposon. Then, dimerization of the DNA- bound transposase creates a synaptic DNA complex. After nicking of the first DNA strand, excision of the transposon proceeds through a series of intermediates. The transposase then mediates the insertion of the transposon at a new site by strand transfer. The activity of the wild- type tran
   1376..2170    +  CDS            NeoR/KanR: aminoglycoside phosphotransferase from Tn5; aph(3')-II (or nptII); confers resistance to neomycin, kanamycin, and G418 (Geneticin®)
   2191..2241    -  misc_feature   bom (fragment): basis of mobility region from pBR322
   2268..2356    +  promoter       AmpR promoter (fragment): bla
   2376..2750    +  CDS            BleoR: antibiotic-binding protein; Sh ble from Streptoalloteichus hindustanus; confers resistance to bleomycin, phleomycin, and Zeocin™
   2888..3476    +  rep_origin     ori: high-copy-number ColE1/pMB1/pBR322/pUC origin of replication
>Addgene plasmid #120774 | GGE080 | addgene full sequence | sequence record 263151 | Addgene NGS Result
AGCGCCCAATACGCAAACCGCCTCTCCCCGCGCGTTGGCCGATTCATTAATGCAGCTGGCACGACAGGTT
TCCCGACTGGAAAGCGGGCAGTGAGCGCAACGCAATTAATGTGAGTTAGCTCACTCATTAGGCACCCCAG
GCTTTACACTTTATGCTTCCGGCTCGTATGTTGTGTGGAATTGTGAGCGGATAACAATTTCACACAGGAA
ACAGCTATGACCATGATTACGCCAAGCTATTTAGGTGACACTATAGAATACTCAAGCTATGCATCAAGCT
TGGTACCGAGCTCGGATCCACTAGTAACGGCCGCCAGTGTGCTGGAATTCGCCCTTGGTCTCTGTATGTG
TCTGTGGTATCTAAGCTATTTATCACTCTTTACAACTTCTACCTCAACTATCTACTTTAATAAATGAATA
TCGTTTATTCTCTATGATTACTGTATATGCGTTCCTCTAAGACAGAGTAGAGACCAAGGGCGAATTCTGC
AGATATCCATCACACTGGCGGCCGCTCGAGCATGCATCTAGAGGGCCCAATTCGCCCTATAGTGAGTCGT
ATTACAATTCACTGGCCGTCGTTTTACAACGTCGTGACTGGGAAAACCCTGGCGTTACCCAACTTAATCG
CCTTGCAGCACATCCCCCTTTCGCCAGCTGGCGTAATAGCGAAGAGGCCCGCACCGATCGCCCTTCCCAA
CAGTTGCGCAGCCTATACGTACGGCAGTTTAAGGTTTACACCTATAAAAGAGAGAGCCGTTATCGTCTGT
TTGTGGATGTACAGAGTGATATTATTGACACGCCGGGGCGACGGATGGTGATCCCCCTGGCCAGTGCACG
TCTGCTGTCAGATAAAGTCTCCCGTGAACTTTACCCGGTGGTGCATATCGGGGATGAAAGCTGGCGCATG
ATGACCACCGATATGGCCAGTGTGCCGGTCTCCGTTATCGGGGAAGAAGTGGCTGATCTCAGCCACCGCG
AAAATGACATCAAAAACGCCATTAACCTGATGTTCTGGGGAATATAAATGTCAGGCATGAGATTATCAAA
AAGGATCTTCACCTAGATCCTTTTCACGTAGAAAGCCAGTCCGCAGAAACGGTGCTGACCCCGGATGAAT
GTCAGCTACTGGGCTATCTGGACAAGGGAAAACGCAAGCGCAAAGAGAAAGCAGGTAGCTTGCAGTGGGC
TTACATGGCGATAGCTAGACTGGGCGGTTTTATGGACAGCAAGCGAACCGGAATTGCCAGCTGGGGCGCC
CTCTGGTAAGGTTGGGAAGCCCTGCAAAGTAAACTGGATGGCTTTCTTGCCGCCAAGGATCTGATGGCGC
AGGGGATCAAGCTCTGATCAAGAGACAGGATGAGGATCGTTTCGCATGATTGAACAAGATGGATTGCACG
CAGGTTCTCCGGCCGCTTGGGTGGAGAGGCTATTCGGCTATGACTGGGCACAACAGACAATCGGCTGCTC
TGATGCCGCCGTGTTCCGGCTGTCAGCGCAGGGGCGCCCGGTTCTTTTTGTCAAGACCGACCTGTCCGGT
GCCCTGAATGAACTGCAAGACGAGGCAGCGCGGCTATCGTGGCTGGCCACGACGGGCGTTCCTTGCGCAG
CTGTGCTCGACGTTGTCACTGAAGCGGGAAGGGACTGGCTGCTATTGGGCGAAGTGCCGGGGCAGGATCT
CCTGTCATCTCACCTTGCTCCTGCCGAGAAAGTATCCATCATGGCTGATGCAATGCGGCGGCTGCATACG
CTTGATCCGGCTACCTGCCCATTCGACCACCAAGCGAAACATCGCATCGAGCGAGCACGTACTCGGATGG
AAGCCGGTCTTGTCGATCAGGATGATCTGGACGAAGAGCATCAGGGGCTCGCGCCAGCCGAACTGTTCGC
CAGGCTCAAGGCGAGCATGCCCGACGGCGAGGATCTCGTCGTGACCCATGGCGATGCCTGCTTGCCGAAT
ATCATGGTGGAAAATGGCCGCTTTTCTGGATTCATCGACTGTGGCCGGCTGGGTGTGGCGGACCGCTATC
AGGACATAGCGTTGGCTACCCGTGATATTGCTGAAGAGCTTGGCGGCGAATGGGCTGACCGCTTCCTCGT
GCTTTACGGTATCGCCGCTCCCGATTCGCAGCGCATCGCCTTCTATCGCCTTCTTGACGAGTTCTTCTGA
ATTATTAACGCTTACAATTTCCTGATGCGGTATTTTCTCCTTACGCATCTGTGCGGTATTTCACACCGCA
TCAGGTGGCACTTTTCGGGGAAATGTGCGCGGAACCCCTATTTGTTTATTTTTCTAAATACATTCAAATA
TGTATCCGCTCATGAGACAATAACCCTGATAAATGCTTCAATAATAGCACGTGAGGAGGGCCACCATGGC
CAAGTTGACCAGTGCCGTTCCGGTGCTCACCGCGCGCGACGTCGCCGGAGCGGTCGAGTTCTGGACCGAC
CGGCTCGGGTTCTCCCGGGACTTCGTGGAGGACGACTTCGCCGGTGTGGTCCGGGACGACGTGACCCTGT
TCATCAGCGCGGTCCAGGACCAGGTGGTGCCGGACAACACCCTGGCCTGGGTGTGGGTGCGCGGCCTGGA
CGAGCTGTACGCCGAGTGGTCGGAGGTCGTGTCCACGAACTTCCGGGACGCCTCCGGGCCGGCCATGACC
GAGATCGGCGAGCAGCCGTGGGGGCGGGAGTTCGCCCTGCGCGACCCGGCCGGCAACTGCGTGCACTTCG
TGGCCGAGGAGCAGGACTGACACGTGCTAAAACTTCATTTTTAATTTAAAAGGATCTAGGTGAAGATCCT
TTTTGATAATCTCATGACCAAAATCCCTTAACGTGAGTTTTCGTTCCACTGAGCGTCAGACCCCGTAGAA
AAGATCAAAGGATCTTCTTGAGATCCTTTTTTTCTGCGCGTAATCTGCTGCTTGCAAACAAAAAAACCAC
CGCTACCAGCGGTGGTTTGTTTGCCGGATCAAGAGCTACCAACTCTTTTTCCGAAGGTAACTGGCTTCAG
CAGAGCGCAGATACCAAATACTGTTCTTCTAGTGTAGCCGTAGTTAGGCCACCACTTCAAGAACTCTGTA
GCACCGCCTACATACCTCGCTCTGCTAATCCTGTTACCAGTGGCTGCTGCCAGTGGCGATAAGTCGTGTC
TTACCGGGTTGGACTCAAGACGATAGTTACCGGATAAGGCGCAGCGGTCGGGCTGAACGGGGGGTTCGTG
CACACAGCCCAGCTTGGAGCGAACGACCTACACCGAACTGAGATACCTACAGCGTGAGCTATGAGAAAGC
GCCACGCTTCCCGAAGGGAGAAAGGCGGACAGGTATCCGGTAAGCGGCAGGGTCGGAACAGGAGAGCGCA
CGAGGGAGCTTCCAGGGGGAAACGCCTGGTATCTTTATAGTCCTGTCGGGTTTCGCCACCTCTGACTTGA
GCGTCGATTTTTGTGATGCTCGTCAGGGGGGCGGAGCCTATGGAAAAACGCCAGCAACGCGGCCTTTTTA
CGGTTCCTGGCCTTTTGCTGGCCTTTTGCTCACATGTTCTTTCCTGCGTTATCCCCTGATTCTGTGGATA
ACCGTATTACCGCCTTTGAGTGAGCTGATACCGCTCGCCGCAGCCGAACGACCGAGCGCAGCGAGTCAGT
GAGCGAGGAAGCGGAAG
