>Addgene plasmid #120774 | GGE080 | depositor partial sequence | sequence record 229384 | T3_Lip2
GGTCTCTGTATGTGTCTGTGGTATCTAAGCTATTTATCACTCTTTACAACTTCTACCTCAACTATCTACT
TTAATAAATGAATATCGTTTATTCTCTATGATTACTGTATATGCGTTCCTCTAAGACAGAGTAGAGACC
